Addgene plasmid #114741: AT1G51790 M1_pECIA14
Purpose: Prey vector AT1G51790 M1_pECIA14 should be used with bait vector AT1G51790 M1_pECIA2.
Depositing lab: Youssef Belkhadir. Depositing organization: Gregor Mendel Institute of Molecular Plant Biology. Publication: An extracellular network of Arabidopsis leucine-rich repeat receptor kinases. Smakowska-Luzan E, Mott GA, Parys K, Stegmann M, Howton TC, Layeghifard M, Neuhold J, Lehner A, Kong J, Grunwald K, Weinberger N, Satbhai SB, Mayer D, Busch W, Madalinski M, Stolt-Bergner P, Provart NJ, Mukhtar MS, Zipfel C, Desveaux D, Guttman DS, Belkhadir Y. Nature. 2018 Jan 18;553(7688):342-346. doi: 10.1038/nature25184. Epub 2018 Jan 10. PubMed 29320478.
Backbone
  Vector backbone: pECIA14
  Backbone manufacturer: Chris Garcia (Addgene plasmid # 47051)
  Vector type: Insect Expression
Growth in bacteria
  Bacterial resistance: Ampicillin, 100 μg/mL
  Growth temperature: 37°C
  Growth strain: DH5alpha
  Copy number: High Copy
Gene/Insert
  Gene/Insert name: AT1G51790
  Species: A. thaliana (mustard weed)
  Entrez Gene: AT1G51790 (a.k.a. AT1G51790, F19C24.24, F19C24_24)
  Promoter: Metallothionein (Copper-Inducible)
  Cloning method: Ligation Independent Cloning
Terms and licenses: Academic/Nonprofit Terms; Industry Terms: Not Available to Industry
Depositor comments: Plasmid for secreted expression in Drosophila cell culture by induction via CuSO4. Insert is an extracellular domain of indicated LRR-RK, C-terminally tagged with Pentameric rat COMP helix, Alkaline Phosphatase (human, placental), Flag, and hexahistidine tags. Insert Protein Sequence: SGFISIDCGLQPENSSYTETSTDIKYVSDSSYTDTGTSYFVAPENRQNMKQSMWSVRSFPEGIRNCYTIAVNSSTKYLIRADFMYGNYDSRNEIPGFDLHLGPNKWDTVELVSPLQTVSKEIIYYVLTDTIQVCLVNTGNGTPFISVLELRQLPNSSYAAQSESLQLFQRLDFGSTTNLTVRYPNDVFDRIWFPATPNGTKPLSDPSTSLTSNSTGNFRLPQVVMRTGIVPDNPRGFVDFGWIPDDPSLEFFFYLYFTELQQPNSGTVETREFVILLNGKSFGEPLSLNYFRTLALFTSNPLKAESFQFSLRQTQSSSLPPLINAMETYFVNKLPQSSTDPNDLSAMRNIKSAYKVKRNWEGDVCVPQAYTWEGLNCSFNGTNMPRVIALNLSSAGLTGEITSDISRLSQLQILDLSNNNLSGPAVPAFLAQLQFLRVLHLANNQLSGPIPSSLIERLDSFSISGNPSICSANACEEVSQNRSKKNK
How to cite: AT1G51790 M1_pECIA14 was a gift from Youssef Belkhadir (Addgene plasmid # 114741 ; http://n2t.net/addgene:114741 ; RRID:Addgene_114741)
