[The description below was written by a language model from this plasmid's Addgene catalogue record and pLannotate feature annotations shown in this document.]
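Description:
AT1G51790 M1_pECIA14 is an insect-cell expression plasmid built on the pECIA14 backbone and designed for secreted protein production in Drosophila cell culture. It is maintained in E. coli as a high-copy plasmid through a ColE1/pUC-type origin and selected with ampicillin via the β-lactamase gene. The remaining bacterial elements annotated in the 6,686-nt sequence (fragments of lacZα, lacI, rop and bom, plus the lac promoter and operator) are backbone remnants from pUC/pBR322-type vectors with no stated role in the construct's use.

The expression cassette is driven by the copper-inducible Drosophila metallothionein promoter, so production is switched on by adding CuSO4. A Drosophila BiP signal sequence directs the product into the secretory pathway. Downstream of it lies the insert, the extracellular domain of the Arabidopsis thaliana leucine-rich repeat receptor kinase encoded by AT1G51790, introduced by ligation-independent cloning; it is not annotated in the feature table but corresponds to the gap between the signal peptide and the tags. The ectodomain is fused at its C-terminus to the pentamerising coiled-coil helix of rat COMP, human placental alkaline phosphatase, a FLAG epitope and a hexahistidine tag. An SV40 polyadenylation signal lies after the cassette, although it is annotated on the opposite strand. Pentamerisation raises avidity so that weak extracellular interactions become detectable, while alkaline phosphatase provides an enzymatic readout.

The plasmid serves as the "prey" vector in an extracellular interaction assay and is meant to be paired with the corresponding pECIA2 bait vector. It was used for mapping the interaction network among Arabidopsis LRR receptor kinase ectodomains. The meaning of the "M1" designation is not stated in the record.
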