Features (pLannotate 1.2.2; 18 found; start..end, strand, type, name):
     23..449     +  promoter       MT promoter: Drosophila metallothionein promoter
    467..520     +  sig_peptide    BiP signal sequence: Drosophila BiP signal sequence
   2018..2197    +  CDS            Comp (fragment): COMP_RAT - Experimental evidence at protein level: Swiss-Prot protein existence level 1. May play a role in the structural integrity of cartilage via its interaction with other extracellular matrix proteins such as the collagens and fibronectin. Can mediate the interaction of chondrocytes with the cartilage extracellular matrix through interaction with cell surface integrin receptors. Could play a role in the pathogenesis of osteoarthritis. Potent suppressor of apoptosis in both primary chondrocytes and transformed cells. Suppresses apoptosis by blocking the activation of caspase-3 and by indu
   2185..3637    +  CDS            SEAP (fragment): secreted alkaline phosphatase from human placenta The natural enzyme has a C-terminal transmembrane sequence that is replaced by a GPI anchor.
   3674..3703    +  CDS            2xFLAG (fragment): two tandem FLAG® epitope tags
   3809..3943    -  polyA_signal   SV40 poly(A) signal: SV40 polyadenylation signal
   3966..4050    -  CDS            large T antigen (fragment): large T antigen from SV40 (simian virus 40)
   4050..4074    +  misc_feature   MCS (fragment): pUC18/19 multiple cloning site
   4111..4127    -  protein_bind   lac operator: The lac repressor binds to the lac operator to inhibit transcription in E. coli. This inhibition can be relieved by adding lactose or isopropyl-β-D-thiogalactopyranoside (IPTG). lac repressor encoded by lacI
   4135..4165    -  promoter       lac promoter: promoter for the E. coli lac operon
   4180..4201    -  protein_bind   CAP binding site: CAP binding activates transcription in the presence of cAMP. E. coli catabolite activator protein
   4214..4306    -  CDS            lacI (fragment): lac repressor; lacI; The lac repressor binds to the lac operator to inhibit transcription in E. coli. This inhibition can be relieved by adding lactose or isopropyl-β-D-thiogalactopyranoside (IPTG).
   4489..5077    -  rep_origin     ori: high-copy-number ColE1/pMB1/pBR322/pUC origin of replication
   5248..6108    -  CDS            AmpR: β-lactamase; bla; confers resistance to ampicillin, carbenicillin, and related antibiotics
   6109..6213    -  promoter       AmpR promoter: bla
   6308..6343    +  CDS            rop (fragment): Rop protein, which maintains plasmids at low copy number; rop
   6445..6544    +  misc_feature   bom (fragment): basis of mobility region from pBR322
   6550..21      -  CDS            lacZα (fragment) (across the origin): LacZα fragment of β-galactosidase; lacZ fragment
>Addgene plasmid #114741 | AT1G51790 M1_pECIA14 | addgene full sequence | sequence record 270115 | Addgene NGS Result
GTAAAACGACGGCCAGTGAATTAATTCGTTGCAGGACAGGATGTGGTGCCCGATGTGACTAGCTCTTTGC
TGCAGGCCGTCCTATCCTCTGGTTCCGATAAGAGACCCAGAACTCCGGCCCCCCACCGCCCACCGCCACC
CCCATACATATGTGGTACGCAAGTAAGAGTGCCTGCGCATGCCCCATGTGCCCCACCAAGAGCTTTGCAT
CCCATACAAGTCCCCAAAGTGGAGAACCGAACCAATTCTTCGCGGGCAGAACAAAAGCTTCTGCACACGT
CTCCACTCGAATTTGGAGCCGGCCGGCGTGTGCAAAAGAGGTGAATCGAACGAAAGACCCGTGTGTAAAG
CCGCGTTTCCAAAATGTATAAAACCGAGAGCATCTGGCCAATGTGCATCAGTTGTGGTCAGCAGCAAAAT
CAAGTGAATCATCTCAGTGCAACTAAAGGGGGGATCCGATCTCAATATGAAGTTATGCATATTACTGGCC
GTCGTGGCCTTTGTTGGCCTCTCGCTCGGGTCAGGGTTCATTAGCATAGATTGCGGGTTACAACCAGAAA
ATTCCAGCTACACGGAAACATCGACCGATATTAAGTATGTTTCGGATTCAAGTTATACGGATACAGGGAC
AAGCTATTTCGTTGCGCCTGAAAATAGACAAAATATGAAGCAGAGCATGTGGTCCGTCAGAAGTTTTCCA
GAGGGAATCAGAAACTGTTACACTATTGCTGTTAATAGCAGCACCAAGTATCTGATCCGGGCGGATTTTA
TGTACGGTAACTACGATTCGAGAAACGAGATACCGGGTTTCGATCTTCACTTAGGTCCAAACAAATGGGA
CACTGTTGAATTGGTGTCTCCTCTGCAAACAGTGTCCAAGGAGATCATATATTATGTGTTGACAGATACA
ATACAAGTGTGTTTAGTGAATACAGGAAATGGTACGCCTTTTATATCGGTATTGGAACTTAGACAGTTGC
CGAATTCTTCCTATGCAGCTCAATCTGAATCACTTCAACTATTTCAACGGTTGGATTTTGGATCAACGAC
AAATCTAACGGTTAGGTATCCAAACGATGTTTTTGATCGGATTTGGTTTCCCGCCACGCCAAATGGGACG
AAGCCGTTAAGTGACCCGTCGACTTCTCTCACAAGCAACAGTACCGGTAATTTCCGTCTTCCACAAGTTG
TAATGAGAACTGGAATTGTACCAGATAATCCAAGAGGATTTGTAGATTTTGGATGGATTCCAGATGATCC
GTCTCTTGAGTTTTTCTTTTACTTGTATTTCACGGAACTTCAACAACCTAATTCCGGAACCGTAGAAACA
AGAGAATTCGTGATCTTGTTGAACGGGAAGTCTTTTGGGGAACCGTTAAGTCTTAACTACTTCCGGACCT
TAGCCTTGTTCACTTCAAACCCTTTGAAAGCAGAGAGCTTCCAGTTTTCTCTTCGTCAGACTCAGAGTTC
ATCTCTTCCACCTCTGATCAATGCTATGGAGACTTACTTTGTAAACAAACTTCCACAATCATCAACGGAT
CCAAACGACCTTTCTGCTATGAGGAATATTAAGTCTGCATATAAAGTCAAGAGAAACTGGGAAGGAGACG
TGTGTGTGCCTCAAGCTTACACATGGGAAGGTCTGAATTGTAGCTTCAATGGCACAAACATGCCAAGAGT
AATAGCATTAAACTTATCGTCCGCCGGATTGACTGGAGAGATAACGTCTGATATATCGCGTCTTTCGCAG
TTGCAAATTCTGGACTTATCAAATAACAATTTGAGTGGACCTGCAGTACCAGCTTTCTTAGCGCAACTCC
AATTCCTGAGAGTCCTACATTTGGCGAACAACCAGCTTAGTGGTCCTATACCCTCTAGTCTCATAGAGAG
ACTAGACTCGTTTAGTATCAGTGGGAATCCAAGTATTTGTTCTGCAAATGCGTGTGAAGAGGTCTCACAA
AATAGATCAAAGAAGAATAAACTGGAGGTGCTGTTCCAGGGACCAAGCGGCAATCCCGGCGGCGATCTGG
CCCCCCAGATGCTGCGCGAGCTGCAGGAGACCAATGCCGCCCTGCAGGACGTGCGCGAGCTGCTGCGCCA
CCGCGTGAAGGAGATCACCTTCCTGAAGAACACCGTGATGGAGTGCGACGCCTGCGGCATGCAGCCCTCT
AGAGGCTCCGGCTCCATCATCCCAGTTGAGGAGGAGAACCCGGACTTCTGGAACCGCGAGGCAGCCGAGG
CCCTGGGTGCCGCCAAGAAGCTGCAGCCTGCACAGACAGCCGCCAAGAACCTCATCATCTTCCTGGGCGA
TGGGATGGGGGTGTCTACGGTGACAGCTGCCAGGATCCTAAAAGGGCAGAAGAAGGACAAACTGGGGCCT
GAGATACCCCTGGCCATGGACCGCTTCCCATATGTGGCTCTGTCCAAGACATACAATGTAGACAAACATG
TGCCAGACAGTGGAGCCACAGCCACGGCCTACCTGTGCGGGGTCAAGGGCAACTTCCAGACCATTGGCTT
GAGTGCAGCCGCCCGCTTTAACCAGTGCAACACGACACGCGGCAACGAGGTCATCTCCGTGATGAATCGG
GCCAAGAAAGCAGGGAAGTCAGTGGGAGTGGTAACCACCACACGAGTGCAGCACGCCTCGCCAGCCGGCA
CCTACGCCCACACGGTGAACCGCAACTGGTACTCGGACGCCGACGTGCCTGCCTCGGCCCGCCAGGAGGG
GTGCCAGGACATCGCTACGCAGCTCATCTCCAACATGGACATTGACGTGATCCTAGGTGGAGGCCGAAAG
TACATGTTTCGCATGGGAACCCCAGACCCTGAGTACCCAGATGACTACAGCCAAGGTGGGACCAGGCTGG
ACGGGAAGAATCTGGTGCAGGAATGGCTGGCGAAGCGCCAGGGTGCCCGGTATGTGTGGAACCGCACTGA
GCTCATGCAGGCTTCCCTGGACCCGTCTGTGACCCATCTCATGGGTCTCTTTGAGCCTGGAGACATGAAA
TACGAGATCCACCGAGACTCCACACTGGACCCCTCCCTGATGGAGATGACAGAGGCTGCCCTGCGCCTGC
TGAGCAGGAACCCCCGCGGCTTCTTCCTCTTCGTGGAGGGTGGTCGCATCGACCATGGTCATCATGAAAG
CAGGGCTTACCGGGCACTGACTGAGACGATCATGTTCGACGACGCCATTGAGAGGGCGGGCCAGCTCACC
AGCGAGGAGGACACGCTGAGCCTCGTCACTGCCGACCACTCCCACGTCTTCTCCTTCGGAGGCTACCCCC
TGCGAGGGAGCTCCATCTTCGGGCTGGCCCCTGGCAAGGCCCGGGACAGGAAGGCCTACACGGTCCTCCT
ATACGGAAACGGTCCAGGCTATGTGCTCAAGGACGGCGCCCGGCCGGATGTTACCGAGAGCGAGAGCGGG
AGCCCCGAGTATCGGCAGCAGTCAGCAGTGCCCCTGGACGAAGAGACCCACGCAGGCGAGGACGTGGCGG
TGTTCGCGCGCGGCCCGCAGGCGCACCTGGTTCACGGCGTGCAGGAGCAGACCTTCATAGCGCACGTCAT
GGCCTTCGCCGCCTGCCTGGAGCCCTACACCGCCTGCGACCTGGCGCCCCCCGCCGGCACCACCGACGCC
GCGCACCCGGGTTCTAGAGGAAGCACCTCCGGCGATAACGATTACAAGGATGATGATGATAAGGCCAGCG
GCACCGGTCATCATCACCATCACCATTGAGTTTAAACCCGCTGATCAGCCTCGACTGTGCCTTCTAAGGC
CTGAGCTCGCTGATCAGCCTCGATCGAGGATCCAGACATGATAAGATACATTGATGAGTTTGGACAAACC
ACAACTAGAATGCAGTGAAAAAAATGCTTTATTTGTGAAATTTGTGATGCTATTGCTTTATTTGTAACCA
TTATAAGCTGCAATAAACAAGTTAACAACAACAATTGCATTCATTTTATGTTTCAGGTTCAGGGGGAGGT
GTGGGAGGTTTTTTAAAGCAAGTAAAACCTCTACAAATGTGGTATGGCTGATTATGATCAGTCGACCTGC
AGGCATGCAAGCTTGGCGTAATCATGGTCATAGCTGTTTCCTGTGTGAAATTGTTATCCGCTCACAATTC
CACACAACATACGAGCCGGAAGCATAAAGTGTAAAGCCTGGGGTGCCTAATGAGTGAGCTAACTCACATT
AATTGCGTTGCGCTCACTGCCCGCTTTCCAGTCGGGAAACCTGTCGTGCCAGCTGCATTAATGAATCGGC
CAACGCGCGGGGAGAGGCGGTTTGCGTATTGGGCGCTCTTCCGCTTCCTCGCTCACTGACTCGCTGCGCT
CGGTCGTTCGGCTGCGGCGAGCGGTATCAGCTCACTCAAAGGCGGTAATACGGTTATCCACAGAATCAGG
GGATAACGCAGGAAAGAACATGTGAGCAAAAGGCCAGCAAAAGGCCAGGAACCGTAAAAAGGCCGCGTTG
CTGGCGTTTTTCCATAGGCTCCGCCCCCCTGACGAGCATCACAAAAATCGACGCTCAAGTCAGAGGTGGC
GAAACCCGACAGGACTATAAAGATACCAGGCGTTTCCCCCTGGAAGCTCCCTCGTGCGCTCTCCTGTTCC
GACCCTGCCGCTTACCGGATACCTGTCCGCCTTTCTCCCTTCGGGAAGCGTGGCGCTTTCTCATAGCTCA
CGCTGTAGGTATCTCAGTTCGGTGTAGGTCGTTCGCTCCAAGCTGGGCTGTGTGCACGAACCCCCCGTTC
AGCCCGACCGCTGCGCCTTATCCGGTAACTATCGTCTTGAGTCCAACCCGGTAAGACACGACTTATCGCC
ACTGGCAGCAGCCACTGGTAACAGGATTAGCAGAGCGAGGTATGTAGGCGGTGCTACAGAGTTCTTGAAG
TGGTGGCCTAACTACGGCTACACTAGAAGAACAGTATTTGGTATCTGCGCTCTGCTGAAGCCAGTTACCT
TCGGAAAAAGAGTTGGTAGCTCTTGATCCGGCAAACAAACCACCGCTGGTAGCGGTGGTTTTTTTGTTTG
CAAGCAGCAGATTACGCGCAGAAAAAAAGGATCTCAAGAAGATCCTTTGATCTTTTCTACGGGGTCTGAC
GCTCAGTGGAACGAAAACTCACGTTAAGGGATTTTGGTCATGAGATTATCAAAAAGGATCTTCACCTAGA
TCCTTTTAAATTAAAAATGAAGTTTTAAATCAATCTAAAGTATATATGAGTAAACTTGGTCTGACAGTTA
CCAATGCTTAATCAGTGAGGCACCTATCTCAGCGATCTGTCTATTTCGTTCATCCATAGTTGCCTGACTC
CCCGTCGTGTAGATAACTACGATACGGGAGGGCTTACCATCTGGCCCCAGTGCTGCAATGATACCGCGAG
ACCCACGCTCACCGGCTCCAGATTTATCAGCAATAAACCAGCCAGCCGGAAGGGCCGAGCGCAGAAGTGG
TCCTGCAACTTTATCCGCCTCCATCCAGTCTATTAATTGTTGCCGGGAAGCTAGAGTAAGTAGTTCGCCA
GTTAATAGTTTGCGCAACGTTGTTGCCATTGCTACAGGCATCGTGGTGTCACGCTCGTCGTTTGGTATGG
CTTCATTCAGCTCCGGTTCCCAACGATCAAGGCGAGTTACATGATCCCCCATGTTGTGCAAAAAAGCGGT
TAGCTCCTTCGGTCCTCCGATCGTTGTCAGAAGTAAGTTGGCCGCAGTGTTATCACTCATGGTTATGGCA
GCACTGCATAATTCTCTTACTGTCATGCCATCCGTAAGATGCTTTTCTGTGACTGGTGAGTACTCAACCA
AGTCATTCTGAGAATAGTGTATGCGGCGACCGAGTTGCTCTTGCCCGGCGTCAATACGGGATAATACCGC
GCCACATAGCAGAACTTTAAAAGTGCTCATCATTGGAAAACGTTCTTCGGGGCGAAAACTCTCAAGGATC
TTACCGCTGTTGAGATCCAGTTCGATGTAACCCACTCGTGCACCCAACTGATCTTCAGCATCTTTTACTT
TCACCAGCGTTTCTGGGTGAGCAAAAACAGGAAGGCAAAATGCCGCAAAAAAGGGAATAAGGGCGACACG
GAAATGTTGAATACTCATACTCTTCCTTTTTCAATATTATTGAAGCATTTATCAGGGTTATTGTCTCATG
AGCGGATACATATTTGAATGTATTTAGAAAAATAAACAAATAGGGGTTCCGCGCACATTTCCCCGAAAAG
TGCCACCTGACGTCTAAGAAACCATTATTATCATGACATTAACCTATAAAAATAGGCGTATCACGAGGCC
CTTTCGTCTCGCGCGTTTCGGTGATGACGGTGAAAACCTCTGACACATGCAGCTCCCGGAGACGGTCACA
GCTTGTCTGTAAGCGGATGCCGGGAGCAGACAAGCCCGTCAGGGCGCGTCAGCGGGTGTTGGCGGGTGTC
GGGGCTGGCTTAACTATGCGGCATCAGAGCAGATTGTACTGAGAGTGCACCATATGCGGTGTGAAATACC
GCACAGATGCGTAAGGAGAAAATACCGCATCAGGCGCCATTCGCCATTCAGGCTGCGCAACTGTTGGGAA
GGGCGATCGGTGCGGGCCTCTTCGCTATTACGCCAGCTGGCGAAAGGGGGATGTGCTGCAAGGCGATTAA
GTTGGGTAACGCCAGGGTTTTCCCAGTCACGACGTT
